Addgene plasmid #113490: pcDNA5FRT/TO-PNGase-Strep-HA
Purpose: Expression of human PNGase with C-terminal strep-HA tag
Depositing lab: Hemmo Meyer. Depositing organization: Universitaet Duisburg-Essen. Publication: AP-SWATH reveals direct involvement of VCP/p97 in integrated stress response signaling through facilitating CReP/PPP1R15B degradation. Hulsmann J, Kravic B, Weith M, Gstaiger M, Aebersold RH, Collins BC, Meyer H. Mol Cell Proteomics. 2018 Mar 29. pii: RA117.000471. doi: 10.1074/mcp.RA117.000471. PubMed 29599191.
Backbone
  Vector backbone: pcDNA5-FRT-TO-cSH-GW
  Backbone manufacturer: Ruedi Aebersold
  Backbone size w/o insert (bp): 7017
  Vector type: Mammalian Expression
  Selectable markers: Hygromycin
Growth in bacteria
  Bacterial resistance: Ampicillin, 100 μg/mL
  Growth temperature: 37°C
  Growth strain: DH5alpha
  Copy number: High Copy
Gene/Insert
  Gene/Insert name: PNGase (alt names: NGLY1; PNG1)
  Species: H. sapiens (human)
  Mutation: wildtype without stop codon
  Entrez Gene: NGLY1 (a.k.a. CDDG, CDG1V, PNG-1, PNG1, PNGase)
  Promoter: CMV
  Tag / fusion protein: 2xstrep-HA (C terminal on insert)
  Cloning method: Gateway Cloning
  Sequencing primers: 5′ CMV-F; 3′ BGH-rev
Terms and licenses: Academic/Nonprofit Terms; Industry Terms: Not Available to Industry
How to cite: pcDNA5FRT/TO-PNGase-Strep-HA was a gift from Hemmo Meyer (Addgene plasmid # 113490 ; http://n2t.net/addgene:113490 ; RRID:Addgene_113490)
