[The description below was written by a language model from this plasmid's Addgene catalogue record and pLannotate feature annotations shown in this document.]
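Description:
pcDNA5FRT/TO-PNGase-Strep-HA is a mammalian expression plasmid built on the Gateway-adapted pcDNA5-FRT-TO-cSH-GW backbone. It is designed for tetracycline-regulated expression of human PNGase (NGLY1, also called PNG1) carrying a C-terminal 2xStrep-HA tag. In E. coli it is maintained as a high-copy plasmid through a ColE1/pUC-type origin and selected with ampicillin via the β-lactamase gene. Short fragments of an f1 origin, lac regulatory sequence and other backbone remnants are also annotated.

The wild-type NGLY1 coding sequence was introduced by Gateway recombination without its stop codon, so translation reads through the downstream attB2 site into the vector-encoded tandem Strep-HA tag. The tag itself is not annotated in the feature table, but it presumably lies in the gap between attB2 and the bovine growth hormone polyadenylation signal. Transcription is driven by the CMV enhancer and promoter followed by tet operator sequences, which the annotation software reports as PLtetO-1 and TRE3GV fragments. In cells expressing the Tet repressor, this arrangement keeps the gene silent until tetracycline or doxycycline is added.

Downstream, an FRT site directly precedes a hygromycin resistance gene with an SV40 polyadenylation signal. No intact promoter is annotated immediately upstream of this gene. This matches the standard Flp-In design, in which FLP-mediated integration at a genomic FRT site places the marker behind a resident promoter, yielding hygromycin-resistant, isogenic stable lines.

NGLY1 is the cytosolic enzyme that removes N-linked glycans from misfolded glycoproteins destined for proteasomal degradation. The dual affinity tag suits the construct to inducible expression followed by affinity purification and mass spectrometric interaction analysis, as in the associated study of VCP/p97.
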