Features (pLannotate 1.2.2; 22 found; start..end, strand, type, name):
     66..445     +  enhancer       CMV enhancer: human cytomegalovirus immediate early enhancer
    446..649     +  promoter       CMV promoter: human cytomegalovirus (CMV) immediate early promoter
    651..670     +  promoter       PLtetO-1 promoter (fragment): modified phage lambda PL promoter with tet operator sites (Lutz and Bujard, 1997)
    672..691     +  promoter       PLtetO-1 promoter (fragment): modified phage lambda PL promoter with tet operator sites (Lutz and Bujard, 1997)
    699..732     +  promoter       TRE3GV promoter (fragment): 3rd-generation Tet-responsive promoter that can be activated by binding of Tet-On® 3G, optimized for retroviral and lentiviral vectors
    891..2852    +  CDS            NGLY1 (sequence withheld): NGLY1_HUMAN - Also known as PNG1. Experimental evidence at protein level: Swiss-Prot protein existence level 1. Specifically deglycosylates the denatured form of N-linked glycoproteins in the cytoplasm and assists their proteasome-mediated degradation. Cleaves the beta-aspartyl-glucosamine (GlcNAc) of the glycan and the amide side chain of Asn, converting Asn to Asp. Prefers proteins containing high-mannose over those bearing complex type oligosaccharides. Can recognize misfolded proteins in the endoplasmic reticulum that are exported to the cytosol to be destroyed and deglycosylate them, whil
   2855..2878    -  protein_bind   attB2: mutant version of attB; recombination site for the Gateway® BP reaction BP Clonase™
   3115..3339    +  polyA_signal   bGH poly(A) signal: bovine growth hormone polyadenylation signal
   3343..3364    +  promoter       SV40 promoter (fragment): SV40 enhancer and early promoter
   3385..3618    +  rep_origin     f1 ori (fragment) (sequence partly withheld): f1 bacteriophage origin of replication; arrow indicates direction of (+) strand synthesis
   3623..3670    +  protein_bind   FRT: FLP-mediated recombination occurs in the 8-bp core sequence TCTAGAAA (Turan and Bode, 2011). FLP recombinase from the Saccharomyces cerevisiae 2μ plasmid
   3678..4700    +  CDS            HygR: aminoglycoside phosphotransferase from E. coli; aph(4)-Ia; confers resistance to hygromycin
   4710..4835    +  CDS            ble (fragment): BLE_KLEPN - Experimental evidence at protein level: Swiss-Prot protein existence level 1. Binding protein with a strong affinity to the bleomycin family of antibiotics. Binds to CL990; an antimitotic-antibiotic compound. From Klebsiella pneumoniae.
   4830..4951    +  polyA_signal   SV40 poly(A) signal: SV40 polyadenylation signal
   5024..5040    -  protein_bind   lac operator: The lac repressor binds to the lac operator to inhibit transcription in E. coli. This inhibition can be relieved by adding lactose or isopropyl-β-D-thiogalactopyranoside (IPTG). lac repressor encoded by lacI
   5048..5078    -  promoter       lac promoter: promoter for the E. coli lac operon
   5093..5114    -  protein_bind   CAP binding site: CAP binding activates transcription in the presence of cAMP. E. coli catabolite activator protein
   5127..5219    -  CDS            lacI (fragment): lac repressor; lacI; The lac repressor binds to the lac operator to inhibit transcription in E. coli. This inhibition can be relieved by adding lactose or isopropyl-β-D-thiogalactopyranoside (IPTG).
   5402..5990    -  rep_origin     ori: high-copy-number ColE1/pMB1/pBR322/pUC origin of replication
   6161..7021    -  CDS            AmpR: β-lactamase; bla; confers resistance to ampicillin, carbenicillin, and related antibiotics
   7022..7126    -  promoter       AmpR promoter: bla
   7185..7237    -  misc_feature   bom (fragment): basis of mobility region from pBR322
>Addgene plasmid #113490 | pcDNA5FRT/TO-PNGase-Strep-HA | addgene full sequence | sequence record 218564 | Addgene NGS Result
GAAGAATCTGCTTAGGGTTAGGCGTTTTGCGCTGCTTCGCGATGTACGGGCCAGATATACGCGTTGACAT
TGATTATTGACTAGTTATTAATAGTAATCAATTACGGGGTCATTAGTTCATAGCCCATATATGGAGTTCC
GCGTTACATAACTTACGGTAAATGGCCCGCCTGGCTGACCGCCCAACGACCCCCGCCCATTGACGTCAAT
AATGACGTATGTTCCCATAGTAACGCCAATAGGGACTTTCCATTGACGTCAATGGGTGGAGTATTTACGG
TAAACTGCCCACTTGGCAGTACATCAAGTGTATCATATGCCAAGTACGCCCCCTATTGACGTCAATGACG
GTAAATGGCCCGCCTGGCATTATGCCCAGTACATGACCTTATGGGACTTTCCTACTTGGCAGTACATCTA
CGTATTAGTCATCGCTATTACCATGGTGATGCGGTTTTGGCAGTACATCAATGGGCGTGGATAGCGGTTT
GACTCACGGGGATTTCCAAGTCTCCACCCCATTGACGTCAATGGGAGTTTGTTTTGGCACCAAAATCAAC
GGGACTTTCCAAAATGTCGTAACAACTCCGCCCCATTGACGCAAATGGGCGGTAGGCGTGTACGGTGGGA
GGTCTATATAAGCAGAGCTCTCCCTATCAGTGATAGAGATCTCCCTATCAGTGATAGAGATCGTCGACGA
GCTCGTTTAGTGAACCGTCAGATCGCCTGGAGACGCCATCCACGCTGTTTTGACCTCCATAGAAGACACC
GGGACCGATCCAGCCTCCGGACTCTAGCGTTTAAACTTAAGCTTGGTACCGAGCTCGGATCCACTAGTCC
AGTGTGGTGGAATTCTGCAGATATCAACAAGTTTGTACCAAAAAGTTGGC
[1962 nt withheld, positions 891-2852]
TGCCCAACTTTCTTGTACAAAGTGGTTGATATCAAGGCCGCCGACATCACCAGCCTGTACAAGAAAGTGG
GGTGGAGCCATCCCCAGTTCGAGAAGGGCGGAGGATCTGGCGGCGGAAGCGGCGGAGGAAGCTGGTCCCA
CCCTCAGTTTGAGAAAGGCACCGAGCTGGGCAGCACCATGGCCAGCTACCCCTACGACGTGCCCGACTAC
GCCTGATGACTCGAGTCTAGAGGGCCCGTTTAAACCCGCTGATCAGCCTCGACTGTGCCTTCTAGTTGCC
AGCCATCTGTTGTTTGCCCCTCCCCCGTGCCTTCCTTGACCCTGGAAGGTGCCACTCCCACTGTCCTTTC
CTAATAAAATGAGGAAATTGCATCGCATTGTCTGAGTAGGTGTCATTCTATTCTGGGGGGTGGGGTGGGG
CAGGACAGCAAGGGGGAGGATTGGGAAGACAATAGCAGGCATGCTGGGGATGCGGTGGGCTCTATGGCTT
CTGAGGCGGAAAGAACCAGCTGGGGCTCTAGGGGGTATCCCC
[124 nt withheld, positions 3385-3508]
C
[91 nt withheld, positions 3510-3600]
AGGGTGATGGTTCACGTACCTAGAAGTTCCTATTCCGAAGTTCCTATTCTCTAGAAAGTATAGGAACTTC
CTTGGCCAAAAAGCCTGAACTCACCGCGACGTCTGTCGAGAAGTTTCTGATCGAAAAGTTCGACAGCGTC
TCCGACCTGATGCAGCTCTCGGAGGGCGAAGAATCTCGTGCTTTCAGCTTCGATGTAGGAGGGCGTGGAT
ATGTCCTGCGGGTAAATAGCTGCGCCGATGGTTTCTACAAAGATCGTTATGTTTATCGGCACTTTGCATC
GGCCGCGCTCCCGATTCCGGAAGTGCTTGACATTGGGGAATTCAGCGAGAGCCTGACCTATTGCATCTCC
CGCCGTGCACAGGGTGTCACGTTGCAAGACCTGCCTGAAACCGAACTGCCCGCTGTTCTGCAGCCGGTCG
CGGAGGCCATGGATGCGATCGCTGCGGCCGATCTTAGCCAGACGAGCGGGTTCGGCCCATTCGGACCGCA
AGGAATCGGTCAATACACTACATGGCGTGATTTCATATGCGCGATTGCTGATCCCCATGTGTATCACTGG
CAAACTGTGATGGACGACACCGTCAGTGCGTCCGTCGCGCAGGCTCTCGATGAGCTGATGCTTTGGGCCG
AGGACTGCCCCGAAGTCCGGCACCTCGTGCACGCGGATTTCGGCTCCAACAATGTCCTGACGGACAATGG
CCGCATAACAGCGGTCATTGACTGGAGCGAGGCGATGTTCGGGGATTCCCAATACGAGGTCGCCAACATC
TTCTTCTGGAGGCCGTGGTTGGCTTGTATGGAGCAGCAGACGCGCTACTTCGAGCGGAGGCATCCGGAGC
TTGCAGGATCGCCGCGGCTCCGGGCGTATATGCTCCGCATTGGTCTTGACCAACTCTATCAGAGCTTGGT
TGACGGCAATTTCGATGATGCAGCTTGGGCGCAGGGTCGATGCGACGCAATCGTCCGATCCGGAGCCGGG
ACTGTCGGGCGTACACAAATCGCCCGCAGAAGCGCGGCCGTCTGGACCGATGGCTGTGTAGAAGTACTCG
CCGATAGTGGAAACCGACGCCCCAGCACTCGTCCGAGGGCAAAGGAATAGCACGTACTACGAGATTTCGA
TTCCACCGCCGCCTTCTATGAAAGGTTGGGCTTCGGAATCGTTTTCCGGGACGCCGGCTGGATGATCCTC
CAGCGCGGGGATCTCATGCTGGAGTTCTTCGCCCACCCCAACTTGTTTATTGCAGCTTATAATGGTTACA
AATAAAGCAATAGCATCACAAATTTCACAAATAAAGCATTTTTTTCACTGCATTCTAGTTGTGGTTTGTC
CAAACTCATCAATGTATCTTATCATGTCTGTATACCGTCGACCTCTAGCTAGAGCTTGGCGTAATCATGG
TCATAGCTGTTTCCTGTGTGAAATTGTTATCCGCTCACAATTCCACACAACATACGAGCCGGAAGCATAA
AGTGTAAAGCCTGGGGTGCCTAATGAGTGAGCTAACTCACATTAATTGCGTTGCGCTCACTGCCCGCTTT
CCAGTCGGGAAACCTGTCGTGCCAGCTGCATTAATGAATCGGCCAACGCGCGGGGAGAGGCGGTTTGCGT
ATTGGGCGCTCTTCCGCTTCCTCGCTCACTGACTCGCTGCGCTCGGTCGTTCGGCTGCGGCGAGCGGTAT
CAGCTCACTCAAAGGCGGTAATACGGTTATCCACAGAATCAGGGGATAACGCAGGAAAGAACATGTGAGC
AAAAGGCCAGCAAAAGGCCAGGAACCGTAAAAAGGCCGCGTTGCTGGCGTTTTTCCATAGGCTCCGCCCC
CCTGACGAGCATCACAAAAATCGACGCTCAAGTCAGAGGTGGCGAAACCCGACAGGACTATAAAGATACC
AGGCGTTTCCCCCTGGAAGCTCCCTCGTGCGCTCTCCTGTTCCGACCCTGCCGCTTACCGGATACCTGTC
CGCCTTTCTCCCTTCGGGAAGCGTGGCGCTTTCTCATAGCTCACGCTGTAGGTATCTCAGTTCGGTGTAG
GTCGTTCGCTCCAAGCTGGGCTGTGTGCACGAACCCCCCGTTCAGCCCGACCGCTGCGCCTTATCCGGTA
ACTATCGTCTTGAGTCCAACCCGGTAAGACACGACTTATCGCCACTGGCAGCAGCCACTGGTAACAGGAT
TAGCAGAGCGAGGTATGTAGGCGGTGCTACAGAGTTCTTGAAGTGGTGGCCTAACTACGGCTACACTAGA
AGAACAGTATTTGGTATCTGCGCTCTGCTGAAGCCAGTTACCTTCGGAAAAAGAGTTGGTAGCTCTTGAT
CCGGCAAACAAACCACCGCTGGTAGCGGTGGTTTTTTTGTTTGCAAGCAGCAGATTACGCGCAGAAAAAA
AGGATCTCAAGAAGATCCTTTGATCTTTTCTACGGGGTCTGACGCTCAGTGGAACGAAAACTCACGTTAA
GGGATTTTGGTCATGAGATTATCAAAAAGGATCTTCACCTAGATCCTTTTAAATTAAAAATGAAGTTTTA
AATCAATCTAAAGTATATATGAGTAAACTTGGTCTGACAGTTACCAATGCTTAATCAGTGAGGCACCTAT
CTCAGCGATCTGTCTATTTCGTTCATCCATAGTTGCCTGACTCCCCGTCGTGTAGATAACTACGATACGG
GAGGGCTTACCATCTGGCCCCAGTGCTGCAATGATACCGCGAGACCCACGCTCACCGGCTCCAGATTTAT
CAGCAATAAACCAGCCAGCCGGAAGGGCCGAGCGCAGAAGTGGTCCTGCAACTTTATCCGCCTCCATCCA
GTCTATTAATTGTTGCCGGGAAGCTAGAGTAAGTAGTTCGCCAGTTAATAGTTTGCGCAACGTTGTTGCC
ATTGCTACAGGCATCGTGGTGTCACGCTCGTCGTTTGGTATGGCTTCATTCAGCTCCGGTTCCCAACGAT
CAAGGCGAGTTACATGATCCCCCATGTTGTGCAAAAAAGCGGTTAGCTCCTTCGGTCCTCCGATCGTTGT
CAGAAGTAAGTTGGCCGCAGTGTTATCACTCATGGTTATGGCAGCACTGCATAATTCTCTTACTGTCATG
CCATCCGTAAGATGCTTTTCTGTGACTGGTGAGTACTCAACCAAGTCATTCTGAGAATAGTGTATGCGGC
GACCGAGTTGCTCTTGCCCGGCGTCAATACGGGATAATACCGCGCCACATAGCAGAACTTTAAAAGTGCT
CATCATTGGAAAACGTTCTTCGGGGCGAAAACTCTCAAGGATCTTACCGCTGTTGAGATCCAGTTCGATG
TAACCCACTCGTGCACCCAACTGATCTTCAGCATCTTTTACTTTCACCAGCGTTTCTGGGTGAGCAAAAA
CAGGAAGGCAAAATGCCGCAAAAAAGGGAATAAGGGCGACACGGAAATGTTGAATACTCATACTCTTCCT
TTTTCAATATTATTGAAGCATTTATCAGGGTTATTGTCTCATGAGCGGATACATATTTGAATGTATTTAG
AAAAATAAACAAATAGGGGTTCCGCGCACATTTCCCCGAAAAGTGCCACCTGACGTCGACGGATCGGGAG
ATCTCCCGATCCCCTATGGTGCACTCTCAGTACAATCTGCTCTGATGCCGCATAGTTAAGCCAGTATCTG
CTCCCTGCTTGTGTGTTGGAGGTCGCTGAGTAGTGCGCGAGCAAAATTTAAGCTACAACAAGGCAAGGCT
TGACCGACAATTGCAT
